>Addgene plasmid #187348 | pJT351 Lenti pEF-dCas9-3XFLAG-P66_CC-T2A-tagBFP-P2A-Blast | addgene full sequence | sequence record 369753 | Addgene NGS Result
CTGACGTCGACGGATCGGGAGATCTCCCGATCCCCTATGGTGCACTCTCAGTACAATCTGCTCTGATGCC
GCATAGTTAAGCCAGTATCTGCTCCCTGCTTGTGTGTTGGAGGTCGCTGAGTAGTGCGCGAGCAAAATTT
AAGCTACAACAAGGCAAGGCTTGACCGACAATTGCATGAAGAATCTGCTTAGGGTTAGGCGTTTTGCGCT
GCTTCGCGATGTACGGGCCAGATATACGCGTTGACATTGATTATTGACTAGTTATTAATAGTAATCAATT
ACGGGGTCATTAGTTCATAGCCCATATATGGAGTTCCGCGTTACATAACTTACGGTAAATGGCCCGCCTG
GCTGACCGCCCAACGACCCCCGCCCATTGACGTCAATAATGACGTATGTTCCCATAGTAACGCCAATAGG
GACTTTCCATTGACGTCAATGGGTGGAGTATTTACGGTAAACTGCCCACTTGGCAGTACATCAAGTGTAT
CATATGCCAAGTACGCCCCCTATTGACGTCAATGACGGTAAATGGCCCGCCTGGCATTATGCCCAGTACA
TGACCTTATGGGACTTTCCTACTTGGCAGTACATCTACGTATTAGTCATCGCTATTACCATGGTGATGCG
GTTTTGGCAGTACATCAATGGGCGTGGATAGCGGTTTGACTCACGGGGATTTCCAAGTCTCCACCCCATT
GACGTCAATGGGAGTTTGTTTTGGCACCAAAATCAACGGGACTTTCCAAAATGTCGTAACAACTCCGCCC
CATTGACGCAAATGGGCGGTAGGCGTGTACGGTGGGAGGTCTATATAAGCAGCGCGTTTTGCCTGTACTG
GGTCTCTCTGGTTAGACCAGATCTGAGCCTGGGAGCTCTCTGGCTAACTAGGGAACCCACTGCTTAAGCC
TCAATAAAGCTTGCCTTGAGTGCTTCAAGTAGTGTGTGCCCGTCTGTTGTGTGACTCTGGTAACTAGAGA
TCCCTCAGACCCTTTTAGTCAGTGTGGAAAATCTCTAGCAGTGGCGCCCGAACAGGGACTTGAAAGCGAA
AGGGAAACCAGAGGAGCTCTCTCGACGCAGGACTCGGCTTGCTGAAGCGCGCACGGCAAGAGGCGAGGGG
CGGCGACTGGTGAGTACGCCAAAAATTTTGACTAGCGGAGGCTAGAAGGAGAGAGATGGGTGCGAGAGCG
TCAGTATTAAGCGGGGGAGAATTAGATCGCGATGGGAAAAAATTCGGTTAAGGCCAGGGGGAAAGAAAAA
ATATAAATTAAAACATATAGTATGGGCAAGCAGGGAGCTAGAACGATTCGCAGTTAATCCTGGCCTGTTA
GAAACATCAGAAGGCTGTAGACAAATACTGGGACAGCTACAACCATCCCTTCAGACAGGATCAGAAGAAC
TTAGATCATTATATAATACAGTAGCAACCCTCTATTGTGTGCATCAAAGGATAGAGATAAAAGACACCAA
GGAAGCTTTAGACAAGATAGAGGAAGAGCAAAACAAAAGTAAGACCACCGCACAGCAAGCGGCCGCTGAT
CTTCAGACCTGGAGGAGGAGATATGAGGGACAATTGGAGAAGTGAATTATATAAATATAAAGTAGTAAAA
ATTGAACCATTAGGAGTAGCACCCACCAAGGCAAAGAGAAGAGTGGTGCAGAGAGAAAAAAGAGCAGTGG
GAATAGGAGCTTTGTTCCTTGGGTTCTTGGGAGCAGCAGGAAGCACTATGGGCGCAGCGTCAATGACGCT
GACGGTACAGGCCAGACAATTATTGTCTGGTATAGTGCAGCAGCAGAACAATTTGCTGAGGGCTATTGAG
GCGCAACAGCATCTGTTGCAACTCACAGTCTGGGGCATCAAGCAGCTCCAGGCAAGAATCCTGGCTGTGG
AAAGATACCTAAAGGATCAACAGCTCCTGGGGATTTGGGGTTGCTCTGGAAAACTCATTTGCACCACTGC
TGTGCCTTGGAATGCTAGTTGGAGTAATAAATCTCTGGAACAGATTTGGAATCACACGACCTGGATGGAG
TGGGACAGAGAAATTAACAATTACACAAGCTTAATACACTCCTTAATTGAAGAATCGCAAAACCAGCAAG
AAAAGAATGAACAAGAATTATTGGAATTAGATAAATGGGCAAGTTTGTGGAATTGGTTTAACATAACAAA
TTGGCTGTGGTATATAAAATTATTCATAATGATAGTAGGAGGCTTGGTAGGTTTAAGAATAGTTTTTGCT
GTACTTTCTATAGTGAATAGAGTTAGGCAGGGATATTCACCATTATCGTTTCAGACCCACCTCCCAACCC
CGAGGGGACCCGACAGGCCCGAAGGAATAGAAGAAGAAGGTGGAGAGAGAGACAGAGACAGATCCATTCG
ATTAGTGAACGGATCGGCACTGCGTGCGCCAATTCTGCAGACAAATGGCAGTATTCATCCACAATTTTAA
AAGAAAAGGGGGGATTGGGGGGTACAGTGCAGGGGAAAGAATAGTAGACATAATAGCAACAGACATACAA
ACTAAAGAATTACAAAAACAAATTACAAAAATTCAAAATTTTCGGGTTTATTACAGGGACAGCAGAGATC
CAGTTTGGTTAATTAGCTAGCTGCAAAGATGGATAAAGTTTTAAACAGAGAGGAATCTTTGCAGCTAATG
GACCTTCTAGGTCTTGAAAGGAGTGGGAATTGGCTCCGGTGCCCGTCAGTGGGCAGAGCGCACATCGCCC
ACAGTCCCCGAGAAGTTGGGGGGAGGGGTCGGCAATTGAACCGGTGCCTAGAGAAGGTGGCGCGGGGTAA
ACTGGGAAAGTGATGTCGTGTACTGGCTCCGCCTTTTTCCCGAGGGTGGGGGAGAACCGTATATAAGTGC
AGTAGTCGCCGTGAACGTTCTTTTTCGCAACGGGTTTGCCGCCAGAACACAGGTAAGTGCCGTGTGTGGT
TCCCGCGGGCCTGGCCTCTTTACGGGTTATGGCCCTTGCGTGCCTTGAATTACTTCCACCTGGCTGCAGT
ACGTGATTCTTGATCCCGAGCTTCGGGTTGGAAGTGGGTGGGAGAGTTCGAGGCCTTGCGCTTAAGGAGC
CCCTTCGCCTCGTGCTTGAGTTGAGGCCTGGCCTGGGCGCTGGGGCCGCCGCGTGCGAATCTGGTGGCAC
CTTCGCGCCTGTCTCGCTGCTTTCGATAAGTCTCTAGCCATTTAAAATTTTTGATGACCTGCTGCGACGC
TTTTTTTCTGGCAAGATAGTCTTGTAAATGCGGGCCAAGATCTGCACACTGGTATTTCGGTTTTTGGGGC
CGCGGGCGGCGACGGGGCCCGTGCGTCCCAGCGCACATGTTCGGCGAGGCGGGGCCTGCGAGCGCGGCCA
CCGAGAATCGGACGGGGGTAGTCTCAAGCTGGCCGGCCTGCTCTGGTGCCTGGCCTCGCGCCGCCGTGTA
TCGCCCCGCCCTGGGCGGCAAGGCTGGCCCGGTCGGCACCAGTTGCGTGAGCGGAAAGATGGCCGCTTCC
CGGCCCTGCTGCAGGGAGCTCAAAATGGAGGACGCGGCGCTCGGGAGAGCGGGCGGGTGAGTCACCCACA
CAAAGGAAAAGGGCCTTTCCGTCCTCAGCCGTCGCTTCATGTGACTCCACGGAGTACCGGGCGCCGTCCA
GGCACCTCGATTAGTTCTCGAGCTTTTGGAGTACGTCGTCTTTAGGTTGGGGGGAGGGGTTTTATGCGAT
GGAGTTTCCCCACACTGAGTGGGTGGAGACTGAAGTTAGGCCAGCTTGGCACTTGATGTAATTCTCCTTG
GAATTTGCCCTTTTTGAGTTTGGATCTTGGTTCATTCTCAAGCCTCAGACAGTGGTTCAAAGTTTTTTTC
TTCCATTTCAGGTGTCGTGACGTACGGCCACCATGAAAAGGCCGGCGGCCACGAAAAAGGCCGGCCAGGC
AAAAAAGAAAAAGGACAAGAAGTACAGCATCGGCCTGGCCATCGGCACCAACTCTGTGGGCTGGGCCGTG
ATCACCGACGAGTACAAGGTGCCCAGCAAGAAATTCAAGGTGCTGGGCAACACCGACCGGCACAGCATCA
AGAAGAACCTGATCGGAGCCCTGCTGTTCGACAGCGGCGAAACAGCCGAGGCCACCCGGCTGAAGAGAAC
CGCCAGAAGAAGATACACCAGACGGAAGAACCGGATCTGCTATCTGCAAGAGATCTTCAGCAACGAGATG
GCCAAGGTGGACGACAGCTTCTTCCACAGACTGGAAGAGTCCTTCCTGGTGGAAGAGGATAAGAAGCACG
AGCGGCACCCCATCTTCGGCAACATCGTGGACGAGGTGGCCTACCACGAGAAGTACCCCACCATCTACCA
CCTGAGAAAGAAACTGGTGGACAGCACCGACAAGGCCGACCTGCGGCTGATCTATCTGGCCCTGGCCCAC
ATGATCAAGTTCCGGGGCCACTTCCTGATCGAGGGCGACCTGAACCCCGACAACAGCGACGTGGACAAGC
TGTTCATCCAGCTGGTGCAGACCTACAACCAGCTGTTCGAGGAAAACCCCATCAACGCCAGCGGCGTGGA
CGCCAAGGCCATCCTGTCTGCCAGACTGAGCAAGAGCAGACGGCTGGAAAATCTGATCGCCCAGCTGCCC
GGCGAGAAGAAGAATGGCCTGTTCGGCAACCTGATTGCCCTGAGCCTGGGCCTGACCCCCAACTTCAAGA
GCAACTTCGACCTGGCCGAGGATGCCAAACTGCAGCTGAGCAAGGACACCTACGACGACGACCTGGACAA
CCTGCTGGCCCAGATCGGCGACCAGTACGCCGACCTGTTTCTGGCCGCCAAGAACCTGTCCGACGCCATC
CTGCTGAGCGACATCCTGAGAGTGAACACCGAGATCACCAAGGCCCCCCTGAGCGCCTCTATGATCAAGA
GATACGACGAGCACCACCAGGACCTGACCCTGCTGAAAGCTCTCGTGCGGCAGCAGCTGCCTGAGAAGTA
CAAAGAGATTTTCTTCGACCAGAGCAAGAACGGCTACGCCGGCTACATTGACGGCGGAGCCAGCCAGGAA
GAGTTCTACAAGTTCATCAAGCCCATCCTGGAAAAGATGGACGGCACCGAGGAACTGCTCGTGAAGCTGA
ACAGAGAGGACCTGCTGCGGAAGCAGCGGACCTTCGACAACGGCAGCATCCCCCACCAGATCCACCTGGG
AGAGCTGCACGCCATTCTGCGGCGGCAGGAAGATTTTTACCCATTCCTGAAGGACAACCGGGAAAAGATC
GAGAAGATCCTGACCTTCCGCATCCCCTACTACGTGGGCCCTCTGGCCAGGGGAAACAGCAGATTCGCCT
GGATGACCAGAAAGAGCGAGGAAACCATCACCCCCTGGAACTTCGAGGAAGTGGTGGACAAGGGCGCTTC
CGCCCAGAGCTTCATCGAGCGGATGACCAACTTCGATAAGAACCTGCCCAACGAGAAGGTGCTGCCCAAG
CACAGCCTGCTGTACGAGTACTTCACCGTGTATAACGAGCTGACCAAAGTGAAATACGTGACCGAGGGAA
TGAGAAAGCCCGCCTTCCTGAGCGGCGAGCAGAAAAAGGCCATCGTGGACCTGCTGTTCAAGACCAACCG
GAAAGTGACCGTGAAGCAGCTGAAAGAGGACTACTTCAAGAAAATCGAGTGCTTCGACTCCGTGGAAATC
TCCGGCGTGGAAGATCGGTTCAACGCCTCCCTGGGCACATACCACGATCTGCTGAAAATTATCAAGGACA
AGGACTTCCTGGACAATGAGGAAAACGAGGACATTCTGGAAGATATCGTGCTGACCCTGACACTGTTTGA
GGACAGAGAGATGATCGAGGAACGGCTGAAAACCTATGCCCACCTGTTCGACGACAAAGTGATGAAGCAG
CTGAAGCGGCGGAGATACACCGGCTGGGGCAGGCTGAGCCGGAAGCTGATCAACGGCATCCGGGACAAGC
AGTCCGGCAAGACAATCCTGGATTTCCTGAAGTCCGACGGCTTCGCCAACAGAAACTTCATGCAGCTGAT
CCACGACGACAGCCTGACCTTTAAAGAGGACATCCAGAAAGCCCAGGTGTCCGGCCAGGGCGATAGCCTG
CACGAGCACATTGCCAATCTGGCCGGCAGCCCCGCCATTAAGAAGGGCATCCTGCAGACAGTGAAGGTGG
TGGACGAGCTCGTGAAAGTGATGGGCCGGCACAAGCCCGAGAACATCGTGATCGAAATGGCCAGAGAGAA
CCAGACCACCCAGAAGGGACAGAAGAACAGCCGCGAGAGAATGAAGCGGATCGAAGAGGGCATCAAAGAG
CTGGGCAGCCAGATCCTGAAAGAACACCCCGTGGAAAACACCCAGCTGCAGAACGAGAAGCTGTACCTGT
ACTACCTGCAGAATGGGCGGGATATGTACGTGGACCAGGAACTGGACATCAACCGGCTGTCCGACTACGA
TGTGGACCACATCGTGCCTCAGAGCTTTCTGAAGGACGACTCCATCGACAACAAGGTGCTGACCAGAAGC
GACAAGGCCCGGGGCAAGAGCGACAACGTGCCCTCCGAAGAGGTCGTGAAGAAGATGAAGAACTACTGGC
GGCAGCTGCTGAACGCCAAGCTGATTACCCAGAGAAAGTTCGACAATCTGACCAAGGCCGAGAGAGGCGG
CCTGAGCGAACTGGATAAGGCCGGCTTCATCAAGAGACAGCTGGTGGAAACCCGGCAGATCACAAAGCAC
GTGGCACAGATCCTGGACTCCCGGATGAACACTAAGTACGACGAGAATGACAAGCTGATCCGGGAAGTGA
AAGTGATCACCCTGAAGTCCAAGCTGGTGTCCGATTTCCGGAAGGATTTCCAGTTTTACAAAGTGCGCGA
GATCAACAACTACCACCACGCCCACGACGCCTACCTGAACGCCGTCGTGGGAACCGCCCTGATCAAAAAG
TACCCTAAGCTGGAAAGCGAGTTCGTGTACGGCGACTACAAGGTGTACGACGTGCGGAAGATGATCGCCA
AGAGCGAGCAGGAAATCGGCAAGGCTACCGCCAAGTACTTCTTCTACAGCAACATCATGAACTTTTTCAA
GACCGAGATTACCCTGGCCAACGGCGAGATCCGGAAGCGGCCTCTGATCGAGACAAACGGCGAAACCGGG
GAGATCGTGTGGGATAAGGGCCGGGATTTTGCCACCGTGCGGAAAGTGCTGAGCATGCCCCAAGTGAATA
TCGTGAAAAAGACCGAGGTGCAGACAGGCGGCTTCAGCAAAGAGTCTATCCTGCCCAAGAGGAACAGCGA
TAAGCTGATCGCCAGAAAGAAGGACTGGGACCCTAAGAAGTACGGCGGCTTCGACAGCCCCACCGTGGCC
TATTCTGTGCTGGTGGTGGCCAAAGTGGAAAAGGGCAAGTCCAAGAAACTGAAGAGTGTGAAAGAGCTGC
TGGGGATCACCATCATGGAAAGAAGCAGCTTCGAGAAGAATCCCATCGACTTTCTGGAAGCCAAGGGCTA
CAAAGAAGTGAAAAAGGACCTGATCATCAAGCTGCCTAAGTACTCCCTGTTCGAGCTGGAAAACGGCCGG
AAGAGAATGCTGGCCTCTGCCGGCGAACTGCAGAAGGGAAACGAACTGGCCCTGCCCTCCAAATATGTGA
ACTTCCTGTACCTGGCCAGCCACTATGAGAAGCTGAAGGGCTCCCCCGAGGATAATGAGCAGAAACAGCT
GTTTGTGGAACAGCACAAGCACTACCTGGACGAGATCATCGAGCAGATCAGCGAGTTCTCCAAGAGAGTG
ATCCTGGCCGACGCTAATCTGGACAAAGTGCTGTCCGCCTACAACAAGCACCGGGATAAGCCCATCAGAG
AGCAGGCCGAGAATATCATCCACCTGTTTACCCTGACCAATCTGGGAGCCCCTGCCGCCTTCAAGTACTT
TGACACCACCATCGACCGGAAGAGGTACACCAGCACCAAAGAGGTGCTGGACGCCACCCTGATCCACCAG
AGCATCACCGGCCTGTACGAGACACGGATCGACCTGTCTCAGCTGGGAGGCGACAGCGCTGGAGGAGGTG
GAAGCGGAGGAGGAGGAAGCGGAGGAGGAGGTAGCGGACCTAAGAAAAAGAGGAAGGTGGCGGCCGCTGG
ATCCGACTACAAAGACCATGACGGTGATTATAAAGATCATGACATCGACTACAAGGATGACGATGACAAG
GGTGGATCCGGATCAGGCTCCAACGGCCTGACCACCGTGGCCCTGAAGGAGACCAGCACCGAGGCCCTGA
TGAAGAGCAGCCCCGAGGAGAGAGAGAGAATGATCAAGCAGCTGAAGGAGGAGCTGAGACTGGAGGAGGC
CAAGCTGGTGCTGCTGAAGAAGCTGAGACAGAGCCAGATCCAGAAGGAGGCCACCGCCCAGAAGCCCACC
GGCAGCGTGGGCAGCACCGTGACCACACCCCCTCCCCTGGTGAGAGGCACCGGATCTGGAGAGGGAAGGG
GAAGCCTCCTAACTTGCGGAGATGTCGAGGAGAATCCTGGCCCAATGGTTAGTAAGGGAGAGGAGTTGAT
AAAAGAGAATATGCACATGAAACTGTATATGGAAGGGACAGTGGACAACCATCACTTCAAGTGCACCTCT
GAGGGAGAAGGAAAGCCATACGAAGGCACCCAGACTATGCGAATTAAGGTCGTGGAGGGAGGGCCTCTCC
CCTTCGCCTTCGATATTCTTGCAACATCTTTCCTCTACGGGAGCAAAACCTTCATCAATCACACACAAGG
CATACCTGACTTTTTTAAGCAGAGTTTTCCAGAGGGCTTTACCTGGGAGCGTGTGACTACATACGAAGAT
GGGGGTGTGCTGACGGCTACACAGGATACTTCACTTCAGGACGGTTGTCTGATCTACAACGTCAAGATCA
GGGGGGTCAATTTCACCTCGAATGGACCAGTAATGCAAAAAAAGACCCTGGGATGGGAAGCTTTTACTGA
AACTCTCTATCCCGCCGACGGCGGCCTCGAAGGCAGAAACGATATGGCTTTGAAGCTGGTTGGCGGGTCC
CATCTAATTGCCAATGCCAAAACCACATATAGGAGCAAAAAGCCTGCAAAGAACCTGAAGATGCCGGGTG
TGTACTATGTTGACTATAGATTAGAGCGGATCAAAGAGGCAAATAACGAAACGTACGTGGAGCAGCACGA
GGTAGCCGTGGCGCGCTACTGCGATTTACCCTCCAAACTGGGCCATAAACTGAACTGTACAGGAAGCGGA
GCTACTAACTTCAGCCTGCTGAAGCAGGCTGGCGACGTGGAAGAAAACCCAGGACCTATGGCCAAGCCTT
TGTCTCAAGAAGAATCCACCCTCATTGAAAGAGCAACGGCTACAATCAACAGCATCCCCATCTCTGAAGA
CTACAGCGTCGCCAGCGCAGCTCTCTCTAGCGACGGCCGCATCTTCACTGGTGTCAATGTATATCATTTT
ACTGGGGGACCTTGTGCAGAACTCGTGGTGCTGGGCACTGCTGCTGCTGCGGCAGCTGGCAACCTGACTT
GTATCGTCGCGATCGGAAATGAGAACAGGGGCATCTTGAGCCCCTGCGGACGGTGCCGACAGGTGCTTCT
CGATCTGCATCCTGGGATCAAAGCCATAGTGAAGGACAGTGATGGACAGCCGACGGCAGTTGGGATTCGT
GAATTGCTGCCCTCTGGTTATGTGTGGGAGGGCTAAGAATTCGATATCAAGCTTATCGGTAATCAACCTC
TGGATTACAAAATTTGTGAAAGATTGACTGGTATTCTTAACTATGTTGCTCCTTTTACGCTATGTGGATA
CGCTGCTTTAATGCCTTTGTATCATGCTATTGCTTCCCGTATGGCTTTCATTTTCTCCTCCTTGTATAAA
TCCTGGTTGCTGTCTCTTTATGAGGAGTTGTGGCCCGTTGTCAGGCAACGTGGCGTGGTGTGCACTGTGT
TTGCTGACGCAACCCCCACTGGTTGGGGCATTGCCACCACCTGTCAGCTCCTTTCCGGGACTTTCGCTTT
CCCCCTCCCTATTGCCACGGCGGAACTCATCGCCGCCTGCCTTGCCCGCTGCTGGACAGGGGCTCGGCTG
TTGGGCACTGACAATTCCGTGGTGTTGTCGGGGAAATCATCGTCCTTTCCTTGGCTGCTCGCCTGTGTTG
CCACCTGGATTCTGCGCGGGACGTCCTTCTGCTACGTCCCTTCGGCCCTCAATCCAGCGGACCTTCCTTC
CCGCGGCCTGCTGCCGGCTCTGCGGCCTCTTCCGCGTCTTCGCCTTCGCCCTCAGACGAGTCGGATCTCC
CTTTGGGCCGCCTCCCCGCATCGATACCGTCGACCTCGAGACCTAGAAAAACATGGAGCAATCACAAGTA
GCAATACAGCAGCTACCAATGCTGATTGTGCCTGGCTAGAAGCACAAGAGGAGGAGGAGGTGGGTTTTCC
AGTCACACCTCAGGTACCTTTAAGACCAATGACTTACAAGGCAGCTGTAGATCTTAGCCACTTTTTAAAA
GAAAAGGGGGGACTGGAAGGGCTAATTCACTCCCAACGAAGACAAGATATCCTTGATCTGTGGATCTACC
ACACACAAGGCTACTTCCCTGATTGGCAGAACTACACACCAGGGCCAGGGATCAGATATCCACTGACCTT
TGGATGGTGCTACAAGCTAGTACCAGTTGAGCAAGAGAAGGTAGAAGAAGCCAATGAAGGAGAGAACACC
CGCTTGTTACACCCTGTGAGCCTGCATGGGATGGATGACCCGGAGAGAGAAGTATTAGAGTGGAGGTTTG
ACAGCCGCCTAGCATTTCATCACATGGCCCGAGAGCTGCATCCGGACTGTACTGGGTCTCTCTGGTTAGA
CCAGATCTGAGCCTGGGAGCTCTCTGGCTAACTAGGGAACCCACTGCTTAAGCCTCAATAAAGCTTGCCT
TGAGTGCTTCAAGTAGTGTGTGCCCGTCTGTTGTGTGACTCTGGTAACTAGAGATCCCTCAGACCCTTTT
AGTCAGTGTGGAAAATCTCTAGCAGGGCCCGTTTAAACCCGCTGATCAGCCTCGACTGTGCCTTCTAGTT
GCCAGCCATCTGTTGTTTGCCCCTCCCCCGTGCCTTCCTTGACCCTGGAAGGTGCCACTCCCACTGTCCT
TTCCTAATAAAATGAGGAAATTGCATCGCATTGTCTGAGTAGGTGTCATTCTATTCTGGGGGGTGGGGTG
GGGCAGGACAGCAAGGGGGAGGATTGGGAAGACAATAGCAGGCATGCTGGGGATGCGGTGGGCTCTATGG
CTTCTGAGGCGGAAAGAACCAGCTGGGGCTCTAGGGGGTATCCCC
[124 nt withheld, positions 11316-11439]
C
[91 nt withheld, positions 11441-11531]
A
[49 nt withheld, positions 11533-11581]
CCTTTGACGTTGGAGTCCACGTTCTTT
[37 nt withheld, positions 11609-11645]
ACCCTATCTCGGTCTATTCTTTTGATTTATAAGGGATTTTGCCGATTTCGGCCTATTGGTTAAAAAATGA
GCTGATTTAACAAAAATTTAACGCGAATTAATTCTGTGGAATGTGTGTCAGTTAGGGTGTGGAAAGTCCC
CAGGCTCCCCAGCAGGCAGAAGTATGCAAAGCATGCATCTCAATTAGTCAGCAACCAGGTGTGGAAAGTC
CCCAGGCTCCCCAGCAGGCAGAAGTATGCAAAGCATGCATCTCAATTAGTCAGCAACCATAGTCCCGCCC
CTAACTCCGCCCATCCCGCCCCTAACTCCGCCCAGTTCCGCCCATTCTCCGCCCCATGGCTGACTAATTT
TTTTTATTTATGCAGAGGCCGAGGCCGCCTCTGCCTCTGAGCTATTCCAGAAGTAGTGAGGAGGCTTTTT
TGGAGGCCTAGGCTTTTGCAAAAAGCTCCCGGGAGCTTGTATATCCATTTTCGGATCTGATCAGCACGTG
TTGACAATTAATCATCGGCATAGTATATCGGCATAGTATAATACGACAAGGTGAGGAACTAAACCATGGC
CAAGTTGACCAGTGCCGTTCCGGTGCTCACCGCGCGCGACGTCGCCGGAGCGGTCGAGTTCTGGACCGAC
CGGCTCGGGTTCTCCCGGGACTTCGTGGAGGACGACTTCGCCGGTGTGGTCCGGGACGACGTGACCCTGT
TCATCAGCGCGGTCCAGGACCAGGTGGTGCCGGACAACACCCTGGCCTGGGTGTGGGTGCGCGGCCTGGA
CGAGCTGTACGCCGAGTGGTCGGAGGTCGTGTCCACGAACTTCCGGGACGCCTCCGGGCCGGCCATGACC
GAGATCGGCGAGCAGCCGTGGGGGCGGGAGTTCGCCCTGCGCGACCCGGCCGGCAACTGCGTGCACTTCG
TGGCCGAGGAGCAGGACTGACACGTGCTACGAGATTTCGATTCCACCGCCGCCTTCTATGAAAGGTTGGG
CTTCGGAATCGTTTTCCGGGACGCCGGCTGGATGATCCTCCAGCGCGGGGATCTCATGCTGGAGTTCTTC
GCCCACCCCAACTTGTTTATTGCAGCTTATAATGGTTACAAATAAAGCAATAGCATCACAAATTTCACAA
ATAAAGCATTTTTTTCACTGCATTCTAGTTGTGGTTTGTCCAAACTCATCAATGTATCTTATCATGTCTG
TATACCGTCGACCTCTAGCTAGAGCTTGGCGTAATCATGGTCATAGCTGTTTCCTGTGTGAAATTGTTAT
CCGCTCACAATTCCACACAACATACGAGCCGGAAGCATAAAGTGTAAAGCCTGGGGTGCCTAATGAGTGA
GCTAACTCACATTAATTGCGTTGCGCTCACTGCCCGCTTTCCAGTCGGGAAACCTGTCGTGCCAGCTGCA
TTAATGAATCGGCCAACGCGCGGGGAGAGGCGGTTTGCGTATTGGGCGCTCTTCCGCTTCCTCGCTCACT
GACTCGCTGCGCTCGGTCGTTCGGCTGCGGCGAGCGGTATCAGCTCACTCAAAGGCGGTAATACGGTTAT
CCACAGAATCAGGGGATAACGCAGGAAAGAACATGTGAGCAAAAGGCCAGCAAAAGGCCAGGAACCGTAA
AAAGGCCGCGTTGCTGGCGTTTTTCCATAGGCTCCGCCCCCCTGACGAGCATCACAAAAATCGACGCTCA
AGTCAGAGGTGGCGAAACCCGACAGGACTATAAAGATACCAGGCGTTTCCCCCTGGAAGCTCCCTCGTGC
GCTCTCCTGTTCCGACCCTGCCGCTTACCGGATACCTGTCCGCCTTTCTCCCTTCGGGAAGCGTGGCGCT
TTCTCATAGCTCACGCTGTAGGTATCTCAGTTCGGTGTAGGTCGTTCGCTCCAAGCTGGGCTGTGTGCAC
GAACCCCCCGTTCAGCCCGACCGCTGCGCCTTATCCGGTAACTATCGTCTTGAGTCCAACCCGGTAAGAC
ACGACTTATCGCCACTGGCAGCAGCCACTGGTAACAGGATTAGCAGAGCGAGGTATGTAGGCGGTGCTAC
AGAGTTCTTGAAGTGGTGGCCTAACTACGGCTACACTAGAAGAACAGTATTTGGTATCTGCGCTCTGCTG
AAGCCAGTTACCTTCGGAAAAAGAGTTGGTAGCTCTTGATCCGGCAAACAAACCACCGCTGGTAGCGGTG
GTTTTTTTGTTTGCAAGCAGCAGATTACGCGCAGAAAAAAAGGATCTCAAGAAGATCCTTTGATCTTTTC
TACGGGGTCTGACGCTCAGTGGAACGAAAACTCACGTTAAGGGATTTTGGTCATGAGATTATCAAAAAGG
ATCTTCACCTAGATCCTTTTAAATTAAAAATGAAGTTTTAAATCAATCTAAAGTATATATGAGTAAACTT
GGTCTGACAGTTACCAATGCTTAATCAGTGAGGCACCTATCTCAGCGATCTGTCTATTTCGTTCATCCAT
AGTTGCCTGACTCCCCGTCGTGTAGATAACTACGATACGGGAGGGCTTACCATCTGGCCCCAGTGCTGCA
ATGATACCGCGAGACCCACGCTCACCGGCTCCAGATTTATCAGCAATAAACCAGCCAGCCGGAAGGGCCG
AGCGCAGAAGTGGTCCTGCAACTTTATCCGCCTCCATCCAGTCTATTAATTGTTGCCGGGAAGCTAGAGT
AAGTAGTTCGCCAGTTAATAGTTTGCGCAACGTTGTTGCCATTGCTACAGGCATCGTGGTGTCACGCTCG
TCGTTTGGTATGGCTTCATTCAGCTCCGGTTCCCAACGATCAAGGCGAGTTACATGATCCCCCATGTTGT
GCAAAAAAGCGGTTAGCTCCTTCGGTCCTCCGATCGTTGTCAGAAGTAAGTTGGCCGCAGTGTTATCACT
CATGGTTATGGCAGCACTGCATAATTCTCTTACTGTCATGCCATCCGTAAGATGCTTTTCTGTGACTGGT
GAGTACTCAACCAAGTCATTCTGAGAATAGTGTATGCGGCGACCGAGTTGCTCTTGCCCGGCGTCAATAC
GGGATAATACCGCGCCACATAGCAGAACTTTAAAAGTGCTCATCATTGGAAAACGTTCTTCGGGGCGAAA
ACTCTCAAGGATCTTACCGCTGTTGAGATCCAGTTCGATGTAACCCACTCGTGCACCCAACTGATCTTCA
GCATCTTTTACTTTCACCAGCGTTTCTGGGTGAGCAAAAACAGGAAGGCAAAATGCCGCAAAAAAGGGAA
TAAGGGCGACACGGAAATGTTGAATACTCATACTCTTCCTTTTTCAATATTATTGAAGCATTTATCAGGG
TTATTGTCTCATGAGCGGATACATATTTGAATGTATTTAGAAAAATAAACAAATAGGGGTTCCGCGCACA
TTTCCCCGAAAAGTGCCAC
Features (pLannotate 1.2.2; 36 found; start..end, strand, type, name):
     36..88      -  misc_feature   bom (fragment): basis of mobility region from pBR322
    243..622     +  enhancer       CMV enhancer: human cytomegalovirus immediate early enhancer
    623..822     +  promoter       CMV promoter: human cytomegalovirus (CMV) immediate early promoter
    840..1020    +  LTR            5' LTR (truncated): truncated 5' long terminal repeat (LTR) from HIV-1
   1067..1192    +  misc_feature   HIV-1 Ψ: packaging signal of human immunodeficiency virus type 1
   1176..1539    +  CDS            HIV-1 gag (fragment): gag protein from human immunodeficiency virus 1; gag
   1685..1918    +  misc_feature   RRE: The Rev response element (RRE) of HIV-1 allows for Rev-dependent mRNA export from the nucleus to the cytoplasm.
   2295..2395    +  CDS            Rev (fragment): human immunodeficiency virus 1 (HIV-1) Rev protein; rev; enhances nuclear export of unspliced and incompletely spliced viral mRNAs
   2445..2562    +  misc_feature   cPPT/CTS: central polypurine tract and central termination sequence of HIV-1
   2619..2685    +  CDS            small t antigen (fragment): SV40 (simian virus 40) small t antigen
   2692..3870    +  promoter       EF-1α promoter: strong constitutive promoter for human elongation factor EF-1α
   3886..3933    +  CDS            nucleoplasmin NLS: bipartite nuclear localization signal from nucleoplasmin
   3933..8034    +  CDS            dCas9 (fragment): catalytically dead mutant of the Cas9 endonuclease from the Streptococcus pyogenes Type II CRISPR/Cas system RNA-guided DNA-binding protein that lacks endonuclease activity due to the D10A mutation in the RuvC catalytic domain and the N863A mutation in the HNH catalytic domain
   8125..8190    +  CDS            3xFLAG: three tandem FLAG® epitope tags, followed by an enterokinase cleavage site
   8212..8451    +  CDS            GATAD2A (fragment): P66A_HUMAN - Experimental evidence at protein level: Swiss-Prot protein existence level 1. Transcriptional repressor. Enhances MBD2-mediated repression. Efficient repression requires the presence of GATAD2B. From Homo sapiens (Human).
   8515..9225    +  CDS            mTagBFP2: mTagBFP2 is a basic (constitutively fluorescent) blue fluorescent protein published in 2011, derived from Entacmaea quadricolor. It is reported to be a very rapidly-maturing monomer with very low acid sensitivity.
   9298..9696    +  CDS            BSD: blasticidin S deaminase; Aspergillus terreus BSD; confers resistance to blasticidin
   9697..9718    +  misc_feature   MCS (fragment): pBluescript multiple cloning site
   9721..10309   +  misc_feature   WPRE: woodchuck hepatitis virus posttranscriptional regulatory element
  10246..10827   +  CDS            nef (fragment): NEF_HV1H2 - Experimental evidence at protein level: Swiss-Prot protein existence level 1. Extracellular Nef protein targets CD4(+) T-lymphocytes for apoptosis by interacting with CXCR4 surface receptors. From Human immunodeficiency virus type 1 group M subtype B (isolate HXB2) (HIV-1).
  10834..11014   +  LTR            5' LTR (truncated): truncated 5' long terminal repeat (LTR) from HIV-1
  11046..11270   +  polyA_signal   bGH poly(A) signal: bovine growth hormone polyadenylation signal
  11274..11295   +  promoter       SV40 promoter (fragment): SV40 enhancer and early promoter
  11316..11744   +  rep_origin     f1 ori (sequence partly withheld): f1 bacteriophage origin of replication; arrow indicates direction of (+) strand synthesis
  11758..12087   +  promoter       SV40 promoter: SV40 enhancer and early promoter
  12135..12182   +  promoter       EM7 promoter: synthetic bacterial promoter&nbsp
  12201..12575   +  CDS            BleoR: antibiotic-binding protein; Sh ble from Streptoalloteichus hindustanus; confers resistance to bleomycin, phleomycin, and Zeocin™
  12585..12710   +  CDS            ble (fragment): BLE_KLEPN - Experimental evidence at protein level: Swiss-Prot protein existence level 1. Binding protein with a strong affinity to the bleomycin family of antibiotics. Binds to CL990; an antimitotic-antibiotic compound. From Klebsiella pneumoniae.
  12705..12826   +  polyA_signal   SV40 poly(A) signal: SV40 polyadenylation signal
  12897..12919   -  protein_bind   lac operator (fragment): The lac repressor binds to the lac operator to inhibit transcription in E. coli. This inhibition can be relieved by adding lactose or isopropyl-β-D-thiogalactopyranoside (IPTG). lac repressor encoded by lacI
  12923..12953   -  promoter       lac promoter: promoter for the E. coli lac operon
  12968..12989   -  protein_bind   CAP binding site: CAP binding activates transcription in the presence of cAMP. E. coli catabolite activator protein
  13002..13094   -  CDS            lacI (fragment): lac repressor; lacI; The lac repressor binds to the lac operator to inhibit transcription in E. coli. This inhibition can be relieved by adding lactose or isopropyl-β-D-thiogalactopyranoside (IPTG).
  13277..13865   -  rep_origin     ori: high-copy-number ColE1/pMB1/pBR322/pUC origin of replication
  14036..14896   -  CDS            AmpR: β-lactamase; bla; confers resistance to ampicillin, carbenicillin, and related antibiotics
  14897..15001   -  promoter       AmpR promoter: bla
