[The description below was written by a language model from this plasmid's Addgene catalogue record and pLannotate feature annotations shown in this document.]
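Description:
pJT351 Lenti pEF-dCas9-3XFLAG-P66_CC-T2A-tagBFP-P2A-Blast is a roughly 15 kb lentiviral transfer plasmid, built on the pJT216 backbone, for stable expression of a dCas9–effector fusion in mammalian cells. It is propagated in E. coli as a high-copy plasmid using a ColE1/pUC-type origin and ampicillin resistance. An f1 origin and an SV40/EM7-driven bleomycin/Zeocin resistance cassette are also annotated in the backbone, outside the viral region. The viral portion follows a CMV enhancer/promoter-driven truncated HIV-1 5' LTR design. It carries the Ψ packaging signal with a gag fragment, the RRE for Rev-dependent RNA export, a cPPT/CTS element, a WPRE to boost transcript expression, and a downstream truncated LTR followed by a bGH polyadenylation signal.

The payload is a single open reading frame driven by the constitutive EF-1α promoter. It begins with a nucleoplasmin nuclear localization signal and catalytically dead S. pyogenes Cas9, annotated as carrying the D10A and N863A mutations, so it binds DNA under guide RNA direction without cutting. dCas9 is followed by a 3xFLAG epitope and a short fragment of human GATAD2A (p66α), a transcriptional repressor protein; the "P66_CC" label presumably denotes its coiled-coil region, although the record does not spell this out. According to the construct name, T2A and P2A self-cleaving peptides then separate mTagBFP2 and blasticidin S deaminase from the fusion. Transduced cells can therefore be tracked by blue fluorescence and selected with blasticidin.

The stated purpose is a dCas9 effector fusion for manipulating transcription by recruiting this compact domain to guide-targeted loci. No guide RNA cassette is annotated, so the guide would have to be supplied separately.
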