Addgene plasmid #187348: pJT351 Lenti pEF-dCas9-3XFLAG-P66_CC-T2A-tagBFP-P2A-Blast
Purpose: dCas9 effector fusion for manipulating transcription
Depositing lab: Michael Bassik & Lacra Bintu. Depositing organization: Stanford University. Publication: Development of compact transcriptional effectors using high-throughput measurements in diverse contexts. Tycko J, Van MV, Aradhana, DelRosso N, Ye H, Yao D, Valbuena R, Vaughan-Jackson A, Xu X, Ludwig C, Spees K, Liu K, Gu M, Khare V, Mukund AX, Suzuki PH, Arana S, Zhang C, Du PP, Ornstein TS, Hess GT, Kamber RA, Qi LS, Khalil AS, Bintu L, Bassik MC. Nat Biotechnol. 2024 Nov 1. doi: 10.1038/s41587-024-02442-6. PubMed 39487265.
Backbone
  Vector backbone: pJT216
  Vector type: Mammalian Expression, Lentiviral, CRISPR
  Selectable markers: Blasticidin ; BFP
Growth in bacteria
  Bacterial resistance: Ampicillin, 100 μg/mL
  Growth temperature: 37°C
  Growth strain: NEB Stable
  Copy number: High Copy
Gene/Insert
  Gene/Insert name: dCas9-3XFLAG-P66_CC-T2A-tagBFP-P2A-Blast
  Species: H. sapiens (human)
  Promoter: pEF1a
  Tag / fusion protein: 3XFLAG (C terminal on insert)
  Cloning method: Restriction Enzyme; 5′ cloning site unknown (unknown if destroyed)
Terms and licenses: Academic/Nonprofit Terms; Industry Terms: Not Available to Industry
Depositor comments: Please visit https://www.biorxiv.org/content/10.1101/2023.05.12.540558v1 for bioRxiv preprint.
How to cite: pJT351 Lenti pEF-dCas9-3XFLAG-P66_CC-T2A-tagBFP-P2A-Blast was a gift from Michael Bassik & Lacra Bintu (Addgene plasmid # 187348 ; http://n2t.net/addgene:187348 ; RRID:Addgene_187348)
